Addgene plasmid #22918: pAAV-mA93-RFP
Depositing lab: Edward Callaway. Depositing organization: Salk Institute for Biological Studies. Publication: Short Promoters in Viral Vectors Drive Selective Expression in Mammalian Inhibitory Neurons, but do not Restrict Activity to Specific Inhibitory Cell-Types. Nathanson JL, Jappelli R, Scheeff ED, Manning G, Obata K, Brenner S, Callaway EM. Front Neural Circuits. 2009 Nov 9;3:19. doi: 10.3389/neuro.04.019.2009. eCollection 2009. PubMed 19949461.
Backbone
  Vector backbone: pAAV
  Backbone size w/o insert (bp): 4000
  Vector type: Mammalian Expression, AAV
Growth in bacteria
  Bacterial resistance: Ampicillin, 100 μg/mL
  Growth temperature: 37°C
  Growth strain: Stbl3
  Growth instructions: Stbl3
  Copy number: High Copy
Gene/Insert
  Gene/Insert name: mouse riken gene A930038C07Rik promoter driving DsRedExpress (alt name: A930038C07Rik)
  Species: M. musculus (mouse)
  Insert size (bp): 4300
  Entrez Gene: A930038C07Rik (a.k.a. epidermacan)
  Cloning method: Restriction Enzyme
  Sequencing primers: 5′ Unknown; 3′ SP6
Terms and licenses: Academic/Nonprofit Terms; Industry Terms: Not Available to Industry
Depositor comments: Addgene quality control sequence detected a 2bp gap in the promoter region in BLAST. In addition there's a small gap in the vector region between dsRed and bGlob intron. These changes should not affect plasmid function.
How to cite: pAAV-mA93-RFP was a gift from Edward Callaway (Addgene plasmid # 22918 ; http://n2t.net/addgene:22918 ; RRID:Addgene_22918)
