[The description below was written by a language model from this plasmid's Addgene catalogue record.]
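Description:
pAAV-mA93-RFP is an adeno-associated virus transfer plasmid built on a pAAV backbone of roughly 4 kb and classed as a mammalian expression/AAV vector. It is maintained in bacteria as a high-copy plasmid under ampicillin selection. The recommended host is a recombination-deficient strain, a common choice for AAV plasmids because the inverted terminal repeats that flank the packaged genome tend to rearrange. No feature table accompanies the record, so the ITRs, the origin of replication and the polyadenylation signal are not individually documented. A depositor note does mention a beta-globin intron located downstream of the reporter.

The payload is an insert of about 4.3 kb in which a promoter fragment from the mouse RIKEN gene A930038C07Rik (also known as epidermacan) drives DsRedExpress, a fast-maturing red fluorescent protein. Cells in which this short promoter is active are therefore labelled red after viral delivery. The exact length and boundaries of the promoter fragment are not stated. The associated study tested short promoters in viral vectors for selective expression in mammalian inhibitory neurons. It reported that such promoters could bias expression toward inhibitory neurons but did not restrict it to particular inhibitory cell types. The construct is thus suited to producing recombinant AAV for assessing or exploiting the activity of this promoter in neural tissue.

Quality-control sequencing found a 2 bp gap in the promoter region and a small gap in the vector sequence between DsRed and the beta-globin intron. The depositor notes that these differences are not expected to affect plasmid function.
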