>Addgene plasmid #22918 | pAAV-mA93-RFP | addgene partial sequence | sequence record 28789 | 22918 with SP6
GGAACAGGTGGTGNCGGCCCTCGGCGCGCTCGTACTGCTCCACGATGGTGTAGTCCTCGTTGTGGGAGGT
GATGTCCAGCTTGGAGTCCACGTAGTAGTAGCCGGGCAGCTGCACGGGCTTCTTGGCCATGTAGATGGAC
TTGAACTCCACCAGGTAGTGGCCGCCGTCCTTCAGCTTCAGGGCCTTGTGGATCTCGCCCTTCAGCACGC
CGTCGCGGGGGTACAGGCGCTCGGTGGAGGCCTCCCAGCCCATAGTCTTCTTCTGCATTACGGGGCCGTC
GGAGGGGAAGTTCACGCCGATGAACTTCACCTTGTAGATGAAGGAGCCGTCCTGCAGGGAGGAGTCCTGG
GTCACGGTCACCACGCCGCCGTCCTCGAAGTTCATCACGCGCTCCCACTTGAAGCCCTCGGGGAAGGACA
GCTTCTTGTAGTCGGGGATGTCGGCGGGGTGCTTCACGTACACCTTGGAGCCGTACTGGAACTGGGGGGA
CAGGATGTCCCAGGCGAAGGGCAGGGGGCCGCCCTTGGTCACCTTCAGCTTGGCGGTCTGGGTGCCCTCG
TAGGGGCGGCCCTCGCCCTCGCCCTCGATCTCGAACTCGTGGCCGTTCACGGAGCCCTCCATGCGCACCT
TGAAGCGCATGAACTCCTTGATGACGTCCTCGGAGGAGGCCATGGTGGCGACCGGTGGCCGAGGCGGCCA
GATCTTCGAATTCACGTGCTTTGNCAAAGTGATGGGCCAGCACACAGACCAGCACGTTGCCCAGGAGCTG
TGGGAGGAAGATAAGAGGTATGAACATGATTAGCAAAAGGGCCTAGCTT
